>Addgene plasmid #24701 | pGHNC5 | depositor full sequence | sequence record 11480 | Author sequence
GTGGCACTTTTCGGGGAAATGTGCGCGGAACCCCTATTTGTTTATTTTTCTAAATACATTCAAATATGTA
TCCGCTCATGAGACAATAACCCTGATAAATGCTTCAATAATATTGAAAAAGGAAGAGTATGAGTATTCAA
CATTTCCGTGTCGCCCTTATTCCCTTTTTTGCGGCATTTTGCCTTCCTGTTTTTGCTCACCCAGAAACGC
TGGTGAAAGTAAAAGATGCTGAAGATCAGTTGGGTGCACGAGTGGGTTACATCGAACTGGATCTCAACAG
CGGTAAGATCCTTGAGAGTTTTCGCCCCGAAGAACGTTTTCCAATGATGAGCACTTTTAAAGTTCTGCTA
TGTGGCGCGGTATTATCCCGTATTGACGCCGGGCAAGAGCAACTCGGTCGCCGCATACACTATTCTCAGA
ATGACTTGGTTGAGTACTCACCAGTCACAGAAAAGCATCTTACGGATGGCATGACAGTAAGAGAATTATG
CAGTGCTGCCATAACCATGAGTGATAACACTGCGGCCAACTTACTTCTGACAACGATCGGAGGACCGAAG
GAGCTAACCGCTTTTTTGCACAACATGGGGGATCATGTAACTCGCCTTGATCGTTGGGAACCGGAGCTGA
ATGAAGCCATACCAAACGACGAGCGTGACACCACGATGCCTGTAGCAATGGCAACAACGTTGCGCAAACT
ATTAACTGGCGAACTACTTACTCTAGCTTCCCGGCAACAATTAATAGACTGGATGGAGGCGGATAAAGTT
GCAGGACCACTTCTGCGCTCGGCCCTTCCGGCTGGCTGGTTTATTGCTGATAAATCTGGAGCCGGTGAGC
GTGGGTCTCGCGGTATCATTGCAGCACTGGGGCCAGATGGTAAGCCCTCCCGTATCGTAGTTATCTACAC
GACGGGGAGTCAGGCAACTATGGATGAACGAAATAGACAGATCGCTGAGATAGGTGCCTCACTGATTAAG
CATTGGTAACTGTCAGACCAAGTTTACTCATATATACTTTAGATTGATTTAAAACTTCATTTTTAATTTA
AAAGGATCTAGGTGAAGATCCTTTTTGATAATCTCATGACCAAAATCCCTTAACGTGAGTTTTCGTTCCA
CTGAGCGTCAGACCCCGTAGAAAAGATCAAAGGATCTTCTTGAGATCCTTTTTTTCTGCGCGTAATCTGC
TGCTTGCAAACAAAAAAACCACCGCTACCAGCGGTGGTTTGTTTGCCGGATCAAGAGCTACCAACTCTTT
TTCCGAAGGTAACTGGCTTCAGCAGAGCGCAGATACCAAATACTGTCCTTCTAGTGTAGCCGTAGTTAGG
CCACCACTTCAAGAACTCTGTAGCACCGCCTACATACCTCGCTCTGCTAATCCTGTTACCAGTGGCTGCT
GCCAGTGGCGATAAGTCGTGTCTTACCGGGTTGGACTCAAGACGATAGTTACCGGATAAGGCGCAGCGGT
CGGGCTGAACGGGGGGTTCGTGCACACAGCCCAGCTTGGAGCGAACGACCTACACCGAACTGAGATACCT
ACAGCGTGAGCTATGAGAAAGCGCCACGCTTCCCGAAGGGAGAAAGGCGGACAGGTATCCGGTAAGCGGC
AGGGTCGGAACAGGAGAGCGCACGAGGGAGCTTCCAGGGGGAAACGCCTGGTATCTTTATAGTCCTGTCG
GGTTTCGCCACCTCTGACTTGAGCGTCGATTTTTGTGATGCTCGTCAGGGGGGCGGAGCCTATGGAAAAA
CGCCAGCAACGCGGCCTTTTTACGGTTCCTGGCCTTTTGCTGGCCTTTTGCTCACATGTTCTTTCCTGCG
TTATCCCCTGATTCTGTGGATAACCGTATTACCGCCTTTGAGTGAGCTGATACCGCTCGCCGCAGCCGAA
CGACCGAGCGCAGCGAGTCAGTGAGCGAGGAAGCGGAAGAGCGCCCAATACGCAAACCGCCTCTCCCCGC
GCGTTGGCCGATTCATTAATGCAGCTGGCACGACAGGTTTCCCGACTGGAAAGCGGGCAGTGAGCGCAAC
GCAATTAATGTGAGTTAGCTCACTCATTAGGCACCCCAGGCTTTACACTTTATGCTTCCGGCTCGTATGT
TGTGTGGAATTGTGAGCGGATAACAATTTCACACAGGAAACAGCTATGACCATGATTACGCCAAGCGCGC
AATTAACCCTCACTAAAGGGAACAAAAGCTGGGTACCGGGCCCTCGATTAAAAATCCCAATTATATTTGG
TCTAATTTAGTTTGGTATTGAGTAAAACAAATTCGAACCAAACCAAAATATAAATATATAGTTTTTATAT
ATATGCCTTTAAGACTTTTTATAGAATTTTCTTTAAAAAATATCTAGAAATATTTGCGACTCTTCTGGCA
TGTAATATTTCGTTAAATATGAAGTGCTCCATTTTTATTAACTTTAAATAATTGGTTGTACGATCACTTT
CTTATCAAGTGTTACTAAAATGCGTCAATCTCTTTGTTCTTCCATATTCATATGTCAAAATCTATCAAAA
TTCTTATATATCTTTTTCGAATTTGAAGTGAAATTTCGATAATTTAAAATTAAATAGAACATATCATTAT
TTAGGTATCATATTGATTTTTATACTTAATTACTAAATTTGGTTAACTTTGAAAGTGTACATCAACGAAA
AATTAGTCAAACGACTAAAATAAATAAATATCATGTGTTATTAAGAAAATTCTCCTATAAGAATATTTTA
ATAGATCATATGTTTGTAAAAAAAATTAATTTTTACTAACACATATATTTACTTATCAAAAATTTGACAA
AGTAAGATTAAAATAATATTCATCTAACAAAAAAAAAACCAGAAAATGCTGAAAACCCGGCAAAACCGAA
CCAATCCAAACCGATATAGTTGGTTTGGTTTGATTTTGATATAAACCGAACCAACTCGGTCCATTTGCAC
CCCTAATCATAATAGCTTTAATATTTCAAGATATTATTAAGTTAACGTTGTCAATATCCTGGAAATTTTG
CAAAATGAATCAAGCCTATATGGCTGTAATATGAATTTAAAAGCAGCTCGATGTGGTGGTAATATGTAAT
TTACTTGATTCTAAAAAAATATCCCAAGTATTAATAATTTCTGCTAGGAAGAAGGTTAGCTACGATTTAC
AGCAAAGCCAGAATACAAAGAACCATAAAGTGATTGAAGCTCGAAATATACGAAGGAACAAATATTTTTA
AAAAAATACGCAATGACTTGGAACAAAAGAAAGTGATATATTTTTTGTTCTTAAACAAGCATCCCCTCTA
AAGAATGGCAGTTTTCCTTTGCATGTAACTATTATGCTCCCTTCGTTACAAAAATTTTGGACTACTATTG
GGAACTTCTTCTGAAAATAGTCCCCTCGAGGTCGACGGTATCGATAAGCTTGATATCGAATTCCTGCAGC
CCGGGGGATCCACTAGTTCGATTAAAAATCCCAATTATATTTGGTCTAATTTAGTTTGGTATTGAGTAAA
ACAAATTCGAACCAAACCAAAATATAAATATATAGTTTTTATATATATGCCTTTAAGACTTTTTATAGAA
TTTTCTTTAAAAAATATCTAGAAATATTTGCGACTCTTCTGGCATGTAATATTTCGTTAAATATGAAGTG
CTCCATTTTTATTAACTTTAAATAATTGGTTGTACGATCACTTTCTTATCAAGTGTTACTAAAATGCGTC
AATCTCTTTGTTCTTCCATATTCATATGTCAAAATCTATCAAAATTCTTATATATCTTTTTCGAATTTGA
AGTGAAATTTCGATAATTTAAAATTAAATAGAACATATCATTATTTAGGTATCATATTGATTTTTATACT
TAATTACTAAATTTGGTTAACTTTGAAAGTGTACATCAACGAAAAATTAGTCAAACGACTAAAATAAATA
AATATCATGTGTTATTAAGAAAATTCTCCTATAAGAATATTTTAATAGATCATATGTTTGTAAAAAAAAT
TAATTTTTACTAACACATATATTTACTTATCAAAAATTTGACAAAGTAAGATTAAAATAATATTCATCTA
ACAAAAAAAAAACCAGAAAATGCTGAAAACCCGGCAAAACCGAACCAATCCAAACCGATATAGTTGGTTT
GGTTTGATTTTGATATAAACCGAACCAACTCGGTCCATTTGCACCCCTAATCATAATAGCTTTAATATTT
CAAGATATTATTAAGTTAACGTTGTCAATATCCTGGAAATTTTGCAAAATGAATCAAGCCTATATGGCTG
TAATATGAATTTAAAAGCAGCTCGATGTGGTGGTAATATGTAATTTACTTGATTCTAAAAAAATATCCCA
AGTATTAATAATTTCTGCTAGGAAGAAGGTTAGCTACGATTTACAGCAAAGCCAGAATACAAAGAACCAT
AAAGTGATTGAAGCTCGAAATATACGAAGGAACAAATATTTTTAAAAAAATACGCAATGACTTGGAACAA
AAGAAAGTGATATATTTTTTGTTCTTAAACAAGCATCCCCTCTAAAGAATGGCAGTTTTCCTTTGCATGT
AACTATTATGCTCCCTTCGTTACAAAAATTTTGGACTACTATTGGGAACTTCTTCTGAAAATAGTAGAGC
GGCCGCCACCGCGGTGGAGCTCCAATTCGCCCTATAGTGAGTCGTATTACGCGCGCTCACTGGCCGTCGT
TTTACAACGTCGTGACTGGGAAAACCCTGGCGTTACCCAACTTAATCGCCTTGCAGCACATCCCCCTTTC
GCCAGCTGGCGTAATAGCGAAGAGGCCCGCACCGATCGCCCTTCCCAACAGTTGCGCAGCCTGAATGGCG
AATGGG
[124 nt withheld, positions 4837-4960]
C
[91 nt withheld, positions 4962-5052]
A
[49 nt withheld, positions 5054-5102]
CCTTTGACGTTGGAGTCCACGTTCTTT
[37 nt withheld, positions 5130-5166]
ACCCTATCTCGGTCTATTCTTTTGATTTATAAGGGATTTTGCCGATTTCGGCCTATTGGTTAAAAAATGA
GCTGATTTAACAAAAATTTAACGCGAATTTTAACAAAATATTAACGCTTACAATTTAG
Features (pLannotate 1.2.2; 13 found; start..end, strand, type, name):
     24..128     +  promoter       AmpR promoter: bla
    129..989     +  CDS            AmpR: β-lactamase; bla; confers resistance to ampicillin, carbenicillin, and related antibiotics
   1160..1748    +  rep_origin     ori: high-copy-number ColE1/pMB1/pBR322/pUC origin of replication
   1931..2023    +  CDS            lacI (fragment): lac repressor; lacI; The lac repressor binds to the lac operator to inhibit transcription in E. coli. This inhibition can be relieved by adding lactose or isopropyl-β-D-thiogalactopyranoside (IPTG).
   2036..2057    +  protein_bind   CAP binding site: CAP binding activates transcription in the presence of cAMP. E. coli catabolite activator protein
   2072..2102    +  promoter       lac promoter: promoter for the E. coli lac operon
   2110..2126    +  protein_bind   lac operator: The lac repressor binds to the lac operator to inhibit transcription in E. coli. This inhibition can be relieved by adding lactose or isopropyl-β-D-thiogalactopyranoside (IPTG). lac repressor encoded by lacI
   2171..2189    +  promoter       T3 promoter: promoter for bacteriophage T3 RNA polymerase
   3382..3449    -  misc_feature   MCS (fragment): pBluescript multiple cloning site
   4615..4642    -  misc_feature   MCS (fragment): pBluescript multiple cloning site
   4651..4669    -  promoter       T7 promoter: promoter for bacteriophage T7 RNA polymerase
   4677..4832    +  CDS            lacZα (fragment): LacZα fragment of β-galactosidase; lacZ fragment
   4837..5265    +  rep_origin     f1 ori (sequence partly withheld): f1 bacteriophage origin of replication; arrow indicates direction of (+) strand synthesis
