[The description below was written by a language model from this plasmid's Addgene catalogue record and pLannotate feature annotations shown in this document.]
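Description:
pGHNC5 is an E. coli phagemid built on the pBluescript II KS+ backbone that carries two copies of the tobacco (Nicotiana tabacum) Rb7 matrix attachment region (MAR, also called a scaffold attachment region or SAR) arranged as direct repeats. It is propagated at high copy from the ColE1/pUC-type origin and selected with ampicillin through the β-lactamase gene and its own promoter. The f1 origin allows single-stranded DNA to be rescued with helper phage. The annotated sequence of about 5.3 kb matches the stated backbone plus a roughly 2.3 kb insert. It retains the usual Bluescript context of lac promoter and operator, a disrupted lacZα fragment, and T3 and T7 promoters flanking the insert, which also serve as sequencing primer sites.

The feature table does not annotate the MARs themselves. However, two unannotated stretches of just over 1 kb lie between the T3 and T7 promoters, separated by a fragment of the Bluescript polylinker, and this fits the described layout. According to the depositor's comments, this internal multiple cloning site sits between the two repeats and offers several restriction sites, while further polylinker sites flank the whole MAR–MCS–MAR unit. The plasmid contains no plant promoter, reporter or plant selectable marker. It is therefore a cloning intermediate rather than an expression vector: an expression cassette can be inserted between the MARs and the flanked unit then excised or delivered to plant cells.

MARs are AT-rich elements that bind the nuclear matrix and are thought to insulate transgenes from surrounding chromatin. The associated work used the Rb7 element to examine how flanking a transgene with a strong attachment region raises expression in plant cells.
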