Addgene plasmid #24701: pGHNC5
Depositing lab: George Allen. Depositing organization: North Carolina State University. Publication: High-level transgene expression in plant cells: effects of a strong scaffold attachment region from tobacco. Allen GC, Hall G, Michalowski S, Newman W, Spiker S, Weissinger AK, Thompson WF. Plant Cell. 1996 May . 8(5):899-913. 10.2307/3870291 PubMed 8672887.
Backbone
  Vector backbone: pKS II (Bluescript II KS+)
  Backbone manufacturer: Stratagene
  Backbone size w/o insert (bp): 2961
  Vector type: E. coli phagemid
Growth in bacteria
  Bacterial resistance: Ampicillin, 100 μg/mL
  Growth temperature: 37°C
  Growth strain: DH5alpha
  Growth instructions: DH 5 alpha overnight 37C, 225 rpm
  Copy number: High Copy
Gene/Insert
  Gene/Insert name: Direct Repeats of Tobacco Rb7-6 MARs (alt names: Rb7-6; Rb7 MAR; Rb7 SAR)
  Species: Nicotiana tobacum
  Insert size (bp): 2336
  GenBank ID: U67919
  Cloning method: Restriction Enzyme; 5′ cloning site KpnI, ApaI, XhoI, SalI (HincII), AccI, ClaI/Sca (destroyed during cloning); 3′ cloning site SmaI/Cla, BamHI, SpeI, XbaI, NotI (EagI), SacII, BstXI, SacI (destroyed during cloning)
  Sequencing primers: 5′ T7; 3′ T3
Terms and licenses: Academic/Nonprofit Terms; Industry Terms: Not Available to Industry
Depositor comments: pGH NC5 contains direct repeats of the tobacco Rb7 Matrix Attachment Region. The 5' and 3' sites mentioned earlier flank the repeat. However, at the 5'end of the first repeat is an MCS which contains SalI, ClaI, HindIII, EcoRV, PstI, SmaI, BamH1, SpeI. This is followed by the second Rb7 MAR.
How to cite: pGHNC5 was a gift from George Allen (Addgene plasmid # 24701 ; http://n2t.net/addgene:24701 ; RRID:Addgene_24701)
