>Addgene plasmid #24701 | pGHNC5 | addgene partial sequence | sequence record 31174 | 24701 with T7
NNNNNNNNNNNNNNNCCCNNNNCGANTANNATCCCAATTATATTTGGTCTAATTTAGTTTGGTATTGAGT
AAAACAAATTCGAACCAAACCAAAATATAAATATATAGTTTTTATATATATGCCTTTAAGACTTTTTATA
GAATTTTCTTTAAAAAATATCTAGAAATATTTGCGACTCTTCTGGCATGTAATATTTCGTTAAATATGAA
GTGCTCCATTTTTATTAACTTTAAATAATTGGTTGTACGATCACTTTCTTATCAAGTGTTACTAAAATGC
GTCAATCTCTTTGTTCTTCCATATTCATATGTCAAAATCTATCAAAATTCTTATATATCTTTTTCGAATT
TGAAGTGAAATTTCGATAATTTAAAATTAAATAGAACATATCATTATTTAGGTATCATATTGATTTTTAT
ACTTAATTACTAAATTTGGTTAACTTTGAAAGTGTACATCAACGAAAAATTAGTCAAACGACTAAAATAA
ATAAATATCATGTGTTATTAAGAAAATTCTCCTATAAGAATATTTTAATAGATCATATGTTTGTAAAAAA
AATTAATTTTTACTAACACATATATTTACTTATCAAAAATTTGACAAAGTAAGATTAAAATAATATTCAT
CTAACAAAAAAAAAACCAGAAAATGCTGAAAACCCGGCAAAACCGAACCAATCCAAACCGATATAGTTGG
TTTGGTTTGATTTTGATATAAACCGAACCAACTCGGTCCATTTGCACCCCTAATCATAATAGCTTTAATA
TTTCAAGATATTATTAAGTTAACGTTGTCAATATCCTGGAAATTTTGCAAAATGAATCAAGCCTATATGG
CTGTAATATGAATTTAAAAGCAGCTCGATGTGGTGGTAATATGTAATTTACTTG
